Addgene plasmid #144729: TFORF3253
Purpose: Lentiviral vector for overexpressing transcription factor ORFs with unique 24-bp barcodes. Barcodes facilitate identification of transcription factors in pooled screens.
Depositing lab: Feng Zhang. Depositing organization: Broad Institute. Publication: A transcription factor atlas of directed differentiation. Joung J, Ma S, Tay T, Geiger-Schuller KR, Kirchgatterer PC, Verdine VK, Guo B, Arias-Garcia MA, Allen WE, Singh A, Kuksenko O, Abudayyeh OO, Gootenberg JS, Fu Z, Macrae RK, Buenrostro JD, Regev A, Zhang F. Cell. 2023 Jan 5;186(1):209-229.e26. doi: 10.1016/j.cell.2022.11.026. PubMed 36608654.
Backbone
  Vector backbone: pLX_TRC317
  Backbone manufacturer: Broad Institute Genetic Perturbation Platform
  Backbone size w/o insert (bp): 8264
  Vector type: Mammalian Expression, Lentiviral
  Selectable markers: Puromycin
Growth in bacteria
  Bacterial resistance: Ampicillin, 100 μg/mL
  Growth temperature: 37°C
  Growth strain: NEB Stable
  Copy number: High Copy
Gene/Insert
  Gene/Insert name: RBPJ
  Species: H. sapiens (human)
  Insert size (bp): 1661
  Entrez Gene: RBPJ (a.k.a. AOS3, CBF-1, CBF1, IGKJRB, IGKJRB1, KBF2, RBP-J, RBP-J kappa, RBP-JK, RBPJK, RBPSUH, SUH, csl)
  Promoter: EF1a
  Tag / fusion protein: V5 (C terminal on insert)
  Cloning method: Gateway Cloning
  Sequencing primers: 5′ GGGTGGAGACTGAAGTTAGGCCAG; 3′ CACATAGCGTAAAAGGAGCAACATAG
Resource information
  A portion of this plasmid was derived from a plasmid made by: Broad Institute Genetic Perturbation Platform
Terms and licenses: Academic/Nonprofit Terms; Industry Terms: Not Available to Industry
Depositor comments: NM_203283.2 Please test multiple small colonies in case of plasmid recombination. To make this collection available in a timely manner, a portion of this collection was not fully sequenced by Addgene. If an Addgene verified full plasmid sequence is not available, please contact us prior to placing an order to request the full sequence.
How to cite: TFORF3253 was a gift from Feng Zhang (Addgene plasmid # 144729 ; http://n2t.net/addgene:144729 ; RRID:Addgene_144729)
