[The description below was written by a language model from this plasmid's Addgene catalogue record and pLannotate feature annotations shown in this document.]
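Description:
TFORF3253 is a third-generation-style, self-inactivating lentiviral expression plasmid built on the pLX_TRC317 backbone, carrying the human transcription factor RBPJ as one member of a barcoded transcription factor ORF collection. It is propagated in E. coli through a high-copy ColE1/pUC-type origin with ampicillin selection (AmpR), and also carries an f1 origin. The depositor notes that the plasmid can recombine in bacteria, as is common for LTR-containing vectors. The sequenced record is 9,925 nt, consistent with the stated backbone and insert sizes.

The viral genome is transcribed from an RSV promoter fused to a truncated HIV-1 5' LTR. It includes the Ψ packaging signal with a gag fragment, the RRE for Rev-dependent nuclear export, a cPPT/CTS, WPRE to enhance transcript expression, and a ΔU3 3' LTR that inactivates LTR promoter activity after integration. An SV40 poly(A) signal lies downstream. Within this genome, an SV40 early promoter drives puromycin N-acetyltransferase for selecting transduced mammalian cells. A separate EF-1α promoter drives the RBPJ ORF, which was introduced by Gateway cloning and is flanked by attB1 and attB2 sites, with a C-terminal V5 epitope tag in frame downstream of attB2.

RBPJ is the DNA-binding effector of Notch signaling, acting as a repressor on its own and as an activator when bound to a Notch intracellular domain. According to the record, each construct in the collection carries a unique 24-bp barcode so that the overexpressed factor can be identified in pooled screens. The barcode is not annotated in the feature table, so its position cannot be stated. The vector is intended for stable overexpression of RBPJ in mammalian cells, individually or in pooled directed-differentiation screens.
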