Features (pLannotate 1.2.2; 34 found; start..end, strand, type, name):
      5..231     +  promoter       RSV promoter: Rous sarcoma virus enhancer/promoter
    232..412     +  LTR            5' LTR (truncated): truncated 5' long terminal repeat (LTR) from HIV-1
    459..584     +  misc_feature   HIV-1 Ψ: packaging signal of human immunodeficiency virus type 1
    568..931     +  CDS            HIV-1 gag (fragment): gag protein from human immunodeficiency virus 1; gag
   1077..1310    +  misc_feature   RRE: The Rev response element (RRE) of HIV-1 allows for Rev-dependent mRNA export from the nucleus to the cytoplasm.
   1687..1713    +  CDS            Rev (fragment): human immunodeficiency virus 1 (HIV-1) Rev protein; rev; enhances nuclear export of unspliced and incompletely spliced viral mRNAs
   1720..1743    +  promoter       SV40 promoter (fragment): SV40 early promoter
   1744..1815    +  promoter       SV40 promoter (fragment): SV40 enhancer and early promoter
   1839..1974    +  rep_origin     SV40 ori: SV40 origin of replication
   2020..2616    +  CDS            PuroR (fragment): puromycin N-acetyltransferase; pac from Streptomyces; confers resistance to puromycin
   2665..2782    +  misc_feature   cPPT/CTS: central polypurine tract and central termination sequence of HIV-1
   2847..2913    +  CDS            small t antigen (fragment): SV40 (simian virus 40) small t antigen
   2920..4098    +  promoter       EF-1α promoter: strong constitutive promoter for human elongation factor EF-1α
   4119..4136    +  protein_bind   attB1 (fragment): mutant version of attB; core recombination site for the Gateway® BP reaction BP Clonase™
   4157..5596    +  CDS            RBPJ: SUH_HUMAN - Also known as IGKJRB, IGKJRB1, RBPJK, RBPSUH. Experimental evidence at protein level: Swiss-Prot protein existence level 1. Transcriptional regulator that plays a central role in Notch signaling, a signaling pathway involved in cell-cell communication that regulates a broad spectrum of cell-fate determinations. Acts as a transcriptional repressor when it is not associated with Notch proteins. When associated with some NICD product of Notch proteins (Notch intracellular domain), it acts as a transcriptional activator that activates transcription of Notch target genes. Probably repre
   5598..5622    -  protein_bind   attB2: mutant version of attB; recombination site for the Gateway® BP reaction BP Clonase™
   5630..5671    +  CDS            V5 tag: epitope tag from simian virus 5
   5687..5740    +  promoter       U6 promoter (fragment): RNA polymerase III promoter for human U6 snRNA
   5782..6370    +  misc_feature   WPRE: woodchuck hepatitis virus posttranscriptional regulatory element
   6421..6440    +  misc_feature   cPPT/CTS (fragment): central polypurine tract and central termination sequence of HIV-1
   6442..6675    +  LTR            3' LTR (ΔU3): self-inactivating 3' long terminal repeat (LTR) from HIV-1
   6753..6874    +  polyA_signal   SV40 poly(A) signal: SV40 polyadenylation signal
   6914..7049    +  rep_origin     SV40 ori: SV40 origin of replication
   7070..7088    -  promoter       T7 promoter: promoter for bacteriophage T7 RNA polymerase
   7096..7251    +  CDS            lacZα (fragment): LacZα fragment of β-galactosidase; lacZ fragment
   7256..7684    +  rep_origin     f1 ori (sequence partly withheld): f1 bacteriophage origin of replication; arrow indicates direction of (+) strand synthesis
   7737..7841    +  promoter       AmpR promoter: bla
   7842..8702    +  CDS            AmpR: β-lactamase; bla; confers resistance to ampicillin, carbenicillin, and related antibiotics
   8873..9461    +  rep_origin     ori: high-copy-number ColE1/pMB1/pBR322/pUC origin of replication
   9644..9736    +  CDS            lacI (fragment): lac repressor; lacI; The lac repressor binds to the lac operator to inhibit transcription in E. coli. This inhibition can be relieved by adding lactose or isopropyl-β-D-thiogalactopyranoside (IPTG).
   9749..9770    +  protein_bind   CAP binding site: CAP binding activates transcription in the presence of cAMP. E. coli catabolite activator protein
   9785..9815    +  promoter       lac promoter: promoter for the E. coli lac operon
   9823..9839    +  protein_bind   lac operator: The lac repressor binds to the lac operator to inhibit transcription in E. coli. This inhibition can be relieved by adding lactose or isopropyl-β-D-thiogalactopyranoside (IPTG). lac repressor encoded by lacI
   9884..9902    +  promoter       T3 promoter: promoter for bacteriophage T3 RNA polymerase
>Addgene plasmid #144729 | TFORF3253 | addgene full sequence | sequence record 404330 | Addgene NGS Result
TTAATGTAGTCTTATGCAATACTCTTGTAGTCTTGCAACATGGTAACGATGAGTTAGCAACATGCCTTAC
AAGGAGAGAAAAAGCACCGTGCATGCCGATTGGTGGAAGTAAGGTGGTACGATCGTGCCTTATTAGGAAG
GCAACAGACGGGTCTGACATGGATTGGACGAACCACTGAATTGCCGCATTGCAGAGATATTGTATTTAAG
TGCCTAGCTCGATACATAAACGGGTCTCTCTGGTTAGACCAGATCTGAGCCTGGGAGCTCTCTGGCTAAC
TAGGGAACCCACTGCTTAAGCCTCAATAAAGCTTGCCTTGAGTGCTTCAAGTAGTGTGTGCCCGTCTGTT
GTGTGACTCTGGTAACTAGAGATCCCTCAGACCCTTTTAGTCAGTGTGGAAAATCTCTAGCAGTGGCGCC
CGAACAGGGACTTGAAAGCGAAAGGGAAACCAGAGGAGCTCTCTCGACGCAGGACTCGGCTTGCTGAAGC
GCGCACGGCAAGAGGCGAGGGGCGGCGACTGGTGAGTACGCCAAAAATTTTGACTAGCGGAGGCTAGAAG
GAGAGAGATGGGTGCGAGAGCGTCAGTATTAAGCGGGGGAGAATTAGATCGCGATGGGAAAAAATTCGGT
TAAGGCCAGGGGGAAAGAAAAAATATAAATTAAAACATATAGTATGGGCAAGCAGGGAGCTAGAACGATT
CGCAGTTAATCCTGGCCTGTTAGAAACATCAGAAGGCTGTAGACAAATACTGGGACAGCTACAACCATCC
CTTCAGACAGGATCAGAAGAACTTAGATCATTATATAATACAGTAGCAACCCTCTATTGTGTGCATCAAA
GGATAGAGATAAAAGACACCAAGGAAGCTTTAGACAAGATAGAGGAAGAGCAAAACAAAAGTAAGACCAC
CGCACAGCAAGCGGCCGCTGATCTTCAGACCTGGAGGAGGAGATATGAGGGACAATTGGAGAAGTGAATT
ATATAAATATAAAGTAGTAAAAATTGAACCATTAGGAGTAGCACCCACCAAGGCAAAGAGAAGAGTGGTG
CAGAGAGAAAAAAGAGCAGTGGGAATAGGAGCTTTGTTCCTTGGGTTCTTGGGAGCAGCAGGAAGCACTA
TGGGCGCAGCGTCAATGACGCTGACGGTACAGGCCAGACAATTATTGTCTGGTATAGTGCAGCAGCAGAA
CAATTTGCTGAGGGCTATTGAGGCGCAACAGCATCTGTTGCAACTCACAGTCTGGGGCATCAAGCAGCTC
CAGGCAAGAATCCTGGCTGTGGAAAGATACCTAAAGGATCAACAGCTCCTGGGGATTTGGGGTTGCTCTG
GAAAACTCATTTGCACCACTGCTGTGCCTTGGAATGCTAGTTGGAGTAATAAATCTCTGGAACAGATTTG
GAATCACACGACCTGGATGGAGTGGGACAGAGAAATTAACAATTACACAAGCTTAATACACTCCTTAATT
GAAGAATCGCAAAACCAGCAAGAAAAGAATGAACAAGAATTATTGGAATTAGATAAATGGGCAAGTTTGT
GGAATTGGTTTAACATAACAAATTGGCTGTGGTATATAAAATTATTCATAATGATAGTAGGAGGCTTGGT
AGGTTTAAGAATAGTTTTTGCTGTACTTTCTATAGTGAATAGAGTTAGGCAGGGATATTCACCATTATCG
TTTCAGACCCACCTCCCAACCCCGAGGGGACCCATGCATTGCATCTCAATTAGTCAGCAACCAGGTGTGG
AAAGTCCCCAGGCTCCCCAGCAGGCAGAAGTATGCAAAGCATGCGTCTCAATTAGTCAGCAACCATAGTC
CCGCCCCTAACTCCGCCCATCCCGCCCCTAACTCCGCCCAGTTCCGCCCATTCTCCGCCCCATGGCTGAC
TAATTTTTTTTATTTATGCAGAGGCCGAGGCCGCCTCGGCCTCTGAGCTATTCCAGAAGTAGTGAGGAGG
CTTTTTTGGAGGCCTAGGCTTTTGCAAAAAGCTTTCTAGAGGTACCACCGGAGCTTACCATGACCGAGTA
CAAGCCCACGGTGCGCCTCGCCACCCGCGACGACGTCCCCAGGGCCGTACGCACCCTCGCCGCCGCGTTC
GCCGACTACCCCGCCACGCGCCACACCGTCGATCCGGACCGCCACATCGAGCGGGTCACCGAGCTGCAAG
AACTCTTCCTCACGCGCGTCGGGCTCGACATCGGCAAGGTGTGGGTCGCGGACGACGGCGCCGCCGTGGC
GGTCTGGACCACGCCGGAGAGCGTCGAAGCGGGGGCGGTGTTCGCCGAGATCGGCCCGCGCATGGCCGAG
TTGAGCGGTTCCCGGCTGGCCGCGCAGCAACAGATGGAAGGCCTCCTGGCGCCGCACCGGCCCAAGGAGC
CCGCGTGGTTCCTGGCCACCGTCGGCGTCTCGCCCGACCACCAGGGCAAGGGTCTGGGCAGCGCCGTCGT
GCTCCCCGGAGTGGAGGCGGCCGAGCGCGCCGGGGTGCCCGCCTTCCTGGAGACCTCCGCGCCCCGCAAC
CTCCCCTTCTACGAGCGGCTCGGCTTCACCGTCACCGCCGACGTCGAGGTGCCCGAAGGACCGCGCACCT
GGTGCATGACCCGCAAGCCCGGTGCCAGTTAACGAATTCTAGATCTTGAGACAAATGGCAGTATTCATCC
ACAATTTTAAAAGAAAAGGGGGGATTGGGGGGTACAGTGCAGGGGAAAGAATAGTAGACATAATAGCAAC
AGACATACAAACTAAAGAATTACAAAAACAAATTACAAAAATTCAAAATTTTCGGGTTTATTACAGGGAC
AGCAGAGATCCACTTTGGCGCCGGCTCGAGGCCTGCAGGTGCAAAGATGGATAAAGTTTTAAACAGAGAG
GAATCTTTGCAGCTAATGGACCTTCTAGGTCTTGAAAGGAGTGGGAATTGGCTCCGGTGCCCGTCAGTGG
GCAGAGCGCACATCGCCCACAGTCCCCGAGAAGTTGGGGGGAGGGGTCGGCAATTGAACCGGTGCCTAGA
GAAGGTGGCGCGGGGTAAACTGGGAAAGTGATGTCGTGTACTGGCTCCGCCTTTTTCCCGAGGGTGGGGG
AGAACCGTATATAAGTGCAGTAGTCGCCGTGAACGTTCTTTTTCGCAACGGGTTTGCCGCCAGAACACAG
GTAAGTGCCGTGTGTGGTTCCCGCGGGCCTGGCCTCTTTACGGGTTATGGCCCTTGCGTGCCTTGAATTA
CTTCCACCTGGCTGCAGTACGTGATTCTTGATCCCGAGCTTCGGGTTGGAAGTGGGTGGGAGAGTTCGAG
GCCTTGCGCTTAAGGAGCCCCTTCGCCTCGTGCTTGAGTTGAGGCCTGGCCTGGGCGCTGGGGCCGCCGC
GTGCGAATCTGGTGGCACCTTCGCGCCTGTCTCGCTGCTTTCGATAAGTCTCTAGCCATTTAAAATTTTT
GATGACCTGCTGCGACGCTTTTTTTCTGGCAAGATAGTCTTGTAAATGCGGGCCAAGATCTGCACACTGG
TATTTCGGTTTTTGGGGCCGCGGGCGGCGACGGGGCCCGTGCGTCCCAGCGCACATGTTCGGCGAGGCGG
GGCCTGCGAGCGCGGCCACCGAGAATCGGACGGGGGTAGTCTCAAGCTGGCCGGCCTGCTCTGGTGCCTG
GCCTCGCGCCGCCGTGTATCGCCCCGCCCTGGGCGGCAAGGCTGGCCCGGTCGGCACCAGTTGCGTGAGC
GGAAAGATGGCCGCTTCCCGGCCCTGCTGCAGGGAGCTCAAAATGGAGGACGCGGCGCTCGGGAGAGCGG
GCGGGTGAGTCACCCACACAAAGGAAAAGGGCCTTTCCGTCCTCAGCCGTCGCTTCATGTGACTCCACGG
AGTACCGGGCGCCGTCCAGGCACCTCGATTAGTTCTCGAGCTTTTGGAGTACGTCGTCTTTAGGTTGGGG
GGAGGGGTTTTATGCGATGGAGTTTCCCCACACTGAGTGGGTGGAGACTGAAGTTAGGCCAGCTTGGCAC
TTGATGTAATTCTCCTTGGAATTTGCCCTTTTTGAGTTTGGATCTTGGTTCATTCTCAAGCCTCAGACAG
TGGTTCAAAGTTTTTTTCTTCCATTTCAGGTGTCGTGAGGCTAGCATCGATTGATCAACAAGTTTGTACA
AAAAAGTTGGCATGGGGGGCTGCAGGAAATTTGGTGAGCGGCCTCCACCTAAACGACTTACTAGGGAAGC
TATGCGAAATTATTTAAAAGAGCGAGGGGATCAAACAGTACTTATTCTTCATGCAAAAGTTGCACAGAAG
TCATATGGAAATGAAAAAAGGTTTTTTTGCCCACCTCCTTGTGTATATCTTATGGGCAGCGGATGGAAGA
AAAAAAAAGAACAAATGGAACGCGATGGTTGTTCTGAACAAGAGTCTCAACCGTGTGCATTTATTGGGAT
AGGAAATAGTGACCAAGAAATGCAGCAGCTAAACTTGGAAGGAAAGAACTATTGCACAGCCAAAACATTG
TATATATCTGACTCAGACAAGCGAAAGCACTTCATGTTGTCTGTAAAGATGTTCTATGGCAACAGTGATG
ACATTGGTGTGTTCCTCAGCAAGCGGATAAAAGTCATCTCCAAACCTTCCAAAAAGAAGCAGTCATTGAA
AAATGCTGACTTATGCATTGCCTCAGGAACAAAGGTGGCTCTGTTTAATCGACTACGATCCCAGACAGTT
AGTACCAGATACTTGCATGTAGAAGGAGGTAATTTTCATGCCAGTTCACAGCAGTGGGGAGCCTTTTTTA
TTCATCTCTTGGATGATGATGAATCAGAAGGAGAAGAATTCACAGTCCGAGATGGCTACATCCATTATGG
ACAAACAGTCAAACTTGTGTGCTCAGTTACTGGCATGGCACTCCCAAGATTGATAATTAGGAAAGTTGAT
AAGCAGACCGCATTATTGGATGCAGATGATCCTGTGTCACAACTCCATAAATGTGCATTTTACCTTAAGG
ATACAGAAAGAATGTATTTGTGCCTTTCTCAAGAAAGAATAATTCAATTTCAGGCCACTCCATGTCCAAA
AGAACCAAATAAAGAGATGATAAATGATGGCGCTTCCTGGACAATCATTAGCACAGATAAGGCAGAGTAT
ACATTTTATGAGGGAATGGGCCCTGTCCTTGCCCCAGTCACTCCTGTGCCTGTGGTAGAGAGCCTTCAGT
TGAATGGCGGTGGGGACGTAGCAATGCTTGAACTTACAGGACAGAATTTCACTCCAAATTTACGAGTGTG
GTTTGGGGATGTAGAAGCTGAAACTATGTACAGGTGTGGAGAGAGTATGCTCTGTGTCGTCCCAGACATT
TCTGCATTCCGAGAAGGTTGGAGATGGGTCCGGCAACCAGTCCAGGTTCCAGTAACTTTGGTCCGAAATG
ATGGAATCATTTATTCCACCAGCCTTACCTTTACCTACACACCAGAACCAGGGCCGCGGCCACATTGCAG
TGCAGCAGGAGCAATCCTTCGAGCCAATTCAAGCCAGGTGCCCCCTAACGAATCAAACACAAACAGCGAG
GGAAGTTACACAAACGCCAGCACAAATTCAACCAGTGTCACATCATCTACAGCCACAGTGGTATCCTACC
CAACTTTCTTGTACAAAGTGGTTGATATCGGTAAGCCTATCCCTAACCCTCTCCTCGGTCTCGATTCTAC
GTAGTAATGAACTAGTCCGTAACTTGAAAGTATTTCGATTTCTTGGCTTTATATATCTTGTGGAAAGGAC
GACCAATAGATCCTTCAAGCAGAACCACGCGTTAAGTCGACAATCAACCTCTGGATTACAAAATTTGTGA
AAGATTGACTGGTATTCTTAACTATGTTGCTCCTTTTACGCTATGTGGATACGCTGCTTTAATGCCTTTG
TATCATGCTATTGCTTCCCGTATGGCTTTCATTTTCTCCTCCTTGTATAAATCCTGGTTGCTGTCTCTTT
ATGAGGAGTTGTGGCCCGTTGTCAGGCAACGTGGCGTGGTGTGCACTGTGTTTGCTGACGCAACCCCCAC
TGGTTGGGGCATTGCCACCACCTGTCAGCTCCTTTCCGGGACTTTCGCTTTCCCCCTCCCTATTGCCACG
GCGGAACTCATCGCCGCCTGCCTTGCCCGCTGCTGGACAGGGGCTCGGCTGTTGGGCACTGACAATTCCG
TGGTGTTGTCGGGGAAATCATCGTCCTTTCCTTGGCTGCTCGCCTGTGTTGCCACCTGGATTCTGCGCGG
GACGTCCTTCTGCTACGTCCCTTCGGCCCTCAATCCAGCGGACCTTCCTTCCCGCGGCCTGCTGCCGGCT
CTGCGGCCTCTTCCGCGTCTTCGCCTTCGCCCTCAGACGAGTCGGATCTCCCTTTGGGCCGCCTCCCCGC
GTCGACTTTAAGACCAATGACTTACAAGGCAGCTGTAGATCTTAGCCACTTTTTAAAAGAAAAGGGGGGA
CTGGAAGGGCTAATTCACTCCCAACGAAGACAAGATCTGCTTTTTGCTTGTACTGGGTCTCTCTGGTTAG
ACCAGATCTGAGCCTGGGAGCTCTCTGGCTAACTAGGGAACCCACTGCTTAAGCCTCAATAAAGCTTGCC
TTGAGTGCTTCAAGTAGTGTGTGCCCGTCTGTTGTGTGACTCTGGTAACTAGAGATCCCTCAGACCCTTT
TAGTCAGTGTGGAAAATCTCTAGCAGTACGTATAGTAGTTCATGTCATCTTATTATTCAGTATTTATAAC
TTGCAAAGAAATGAATATCAGAGAGTGAGAGGAACTTGTTTATTGCAGCTTATAATGGTTACAAATAAAG
CAATAGCATCACAAATTTCACAAATAAAGCATTTTTTTCACTGCATTCTAGTTGTGGTTTGTCCAAACTC
ATCAATGTATCTTATCATGTCTGGCTCTAGCTATCCCGCCCCTAACTCCGCCCATCCCGCCCCTAACTCC
GCCCAGTTCCGCCCATTCTCCGCCCCATGGCTGACTAATTTTTTTTATTTATGCAGAGGCCGAGGCCGCC
TCGGCCTCTGAGCTATTCCAGAAGTAGTGAGGAGGCTTTTTTGGAGGCCTAGGGACGTACCCAATTCGCC
CTATAGTGAGTCGTATTACGCGCGCTCACTGGCCGTCGTTTTACAACGTCGTGACTGGGAAAACCCTGGC
GTTACCCAACTTAATCGCCTTGCAGCACATCCCCCTTTCGCCAGCTGGCGTAATAGCGAAGAGGCCCGCA
CCGATCGCCCTTCCCAACAGTTGCGCAGCCTGAATGGCGAATGGG
[124 nt withheld, positions 7256-7379]
C
[91 nt withheld, positions 7381-7471]
A
[49 nt withheld, positions 7473-7521]
CCTTTGACGTTGGAGTCCACGTTCTTT
[37 nt withheld, positions 7549-7585]
ACCCTATCTCGGTCTATTCTTTTGATTTATAAGGGATTTTGCCGATTTCGGCCTATTGGTTAAAAAATGA
GCTGATTTAACAAAAATTTAACGCGAATTTTAACAAAATATTAACGCTTACAATTTAGGTGGCACTTTTC
GGGGAAATGTGCGCGGAACCCCTATTTGTTTATTTTTCTAAATACATTCAAATATGTATCCGCTCATGAG
ACAATAACCCTGATAAATGCTTCAATAATATTGAAAAAGGAAGAGTATGAGTATTCAACATTTCCGTGTC
GCCCTTATTCCCTTTTTTGCGGCATTTTGCCTTCCTGTTTTTGCTCACCCAGAAACGCTGGTGAAAGTAA
AAGATGCTGAAGATCAGTTGGGTGCACGAGTGGGTTACATCGAACTGGATCTCAACAGCGGTAAGATCCT
TGAGAGTTTTCGCCCCGAAGAACGTTTTCCAATGATGAGCACTTTTAAAGTTCTGCTATGTGGCGCGGTA
TTATCCCGTATTGACGCCGGGCAAGAGCAACTCGGTCGCCGCATACACTATTCTCAGAATGACTTGGTTG
AGTACTCACCAGTCACAGAAAAGCATCTTACGGATGGCATGACAGTAAGAGAATTATGCAGTGCTGCCAT
AACCATGAGTGATAACACTGCGGCCAACTTACTTCTGACAACGATCGGAGGACCGAAGGAGCTAACCGCT
TTTTTGCACAACATGGGGGATCATGTAACTCGCCTTGATCGTTGGGAACCGGAGCTGAATGAAGCCATAC
CAAACGACGAGCGTGACACCACGATGCCTGTAGCAATGGCAACAACGTTGCGCAAACTATTAACTGGCGA
ACTACTTACTCTAGCTTCCCGGCAACAATTAATAGACTGGATGGAGGCGGATAAAGTTGCAGGACCACTT
CTGCGCTCGGCCCTTCCGGCTGGCTGGTTTATTGCTGATAAATCTGGAGCCGGTGAGCGTGGGTCTCGCG
GTATCATTGCAGCACTGGGGCCAGATGGTAAGCCCTCCCGTATCGTAGTTATCTACACGACGGGGAGTCA
GGCAACTATGGATGAACGAAATAGACAGATCGCTGAGATAGGTGCCTCACTGATTAAGCATTGGTAACTG
TCAGACCAAGTTTACTCATATATACTTTAGATTGATTTAAAACTTCATTTTTAATTTAAAAGGATCTAGG
TGAAGATCCTTTTTGATAATCTCATGACCAAAATCCCTTAACGTGAGTTTTCGTTCCACTGAGCGTCAGA
CCCCGTAGAAAAGATCAAAGGATCTTCTTGAGATCCTTTTTTTCTGCGCGTAATCTGCTGCTTGCAAACA
AAAAAACCACCGCTACCAGCGGTGGTTTGTTTGCCGGATCAAGAGCTACCAACTCTTTTTCCGAAGGTAA
CTGGCTTCAGCAGAGCGCAGATACCAAATACTGTTCTTCTAGTGTAGCCGTAGTTAGGCCACCACTTCAA
GAACTCTGTAGCACCGCCTACATACCTCGCTCTGCTAATCCTGTTACCAGTGGCTGCTGCCAGTGGCGAT
AAGTCGTGTCTTACCGGGTTGGACTCAAGACGATAGTTACCGGATAAGGCGCAGCGGTCGGGCTGAACGG
GGGGTTCGTGCACACAGCCCAGCTTGGAGCGAACGACCTACACCGAACTGAGATACCTACAGCGTGAGCT
ATGAGAAAGCGCCACGCTTCCCGAAGGGAGAAAGGCGGACAGGTATCCGGTAAGCGGCAGGGTCGGAACA
GGAGAGCGCACGAGGGAGCTTCCAGGGGGAAACGCCTGGTATCTTTATAGTCCTGTCGGGTTTCGCCACC
TCTGACTTGAGCGTCGATTTTTGTGATGCTCGTCAGGGGGGCGGAGCCTATGGAAAAACGCCAGCAACGC
GGCCTTTTTACGGTTCCTGGCCTTTTGCTGGCCTTTTGCTCACATGTTCTTTCCTGCGTTATCCCCTGAT
TCTGTGGATAACCGTATTACCGCCTTTGAGTGAGCTGATACCGCTCGCCGCAGCCGAACGACCGAGCGCA
GCGAGTCAGTGAGCGAGGAAGCGGAAGAGCGCCCAATACGCAAACCGCCTCTCCCCGCGCGTTGGCCGAT
TCATTAATGCAGCTGGCACGACAGGTTTCCCGACTGGAAAGCGGGCAGTGAGCGCAACGCAATTAATGTG
AGTTAGCTCACTCATTAGGCACCCCAGGCTTTACACTTTATGCTTCCGGCTCGTATGTTGTGTGGAATTG
TGAGCGGATAACAATTTCACACAGGAAACAGCTATGACCATGATTACGCCAAGCGCGCAATTAACCCTCA
CTAAAGGGAACAAAAGCTGGAGCTGCAAGC
