>Addgene plasmid #144729 | TFORF3253 | depositor partial sequence | sequence record 286302 | Insert
ATCGATTGATCAACAAGTTTGTACAAAAAAGTTGGCATGGGGGGCTGCAGGAAATTTGGTGAGCGGCCTC
CACCTAAACGACTTACTAGGGAAGCTATGCGAAATTATTTAAAAGAGCGAGGGGATCAAACAGTACTTAT
TCTTCATGCAAAAGTTGCACAGAAGTCATATGGAAATGAAAAAAGGTTTTTTTGCCCACCTCCTTGTGTA
TATCTTATGGGCAGCGGATGGAAGAAAAAAAAAGAACAAATGGAACGCGATGGTTGTTCTGAACAAGAGT
CTCAACCGTGTGCATTTATTGGGATAGGAAATAGTGACCAAGAAATGCAGCAGCTAAACTTGGAAGGAAA
GAACTATTGCACAGCCAAAACATTGTATATATCTGACTCAGACAAGCGAAAGCACTTCATGTTGTCTGTA
AAGATGTTCTATGGCAACAGTGATGACATTGGTGTGTTCCTCAGCAAGCGGATAAAAGTCATCTCCAAAC
CTTCCAAAAAGAAGCAGTCATTGAAAAATGCTGACTTATGCATTGCCTCAGGAACAAAGGTGGCTCTGTT
TAATCGACTACGATCCCAGACAGTTAGTACCAGATACTTGCATGTAGAAGGAGGTAATTTTCATGCCAGT
TCACAGCAGTGGGGAGCCTTTTTTATTCATCTCTTGGATGATGATGAATCAGAAGGAGAAGAATTCACAG
TCCGAGATGGCTACATCCATTATGGACAAACAGTCAAACTTGTGTGCTCAGTTACTGGCATGGCACTCCC
AAGATTGATAATTAGGAAAGTTGATAAGCAGACCGCATTATTGGATGCAGATGATCCTGTGTCACAACTC
CATAAATGTGCATTTTACCTTAAGGATACAGAAAGAATGTATTTGTGCCTTTCTCAAGAAAGAATAATTC
AATTTCAGGCCACTCCATGTCCAAAAGAACCAAATAAAGAGATGATAAATGATGGCGCTTCCTGGACAAT
CATTAGCACAGATAAGGCAGAGTATACATTTTATGAGGGAATGGGCCCTGTCCTTGCCCCAGTCACTCCT
GTGCCTGTGGTAGAGAGCCTTCAGTTGAATGGCGGTGGGGACGTAGCAATGCTTGAACTTACAGGACAGA
ATTTCACTCCAAATTTACGAGTGTGGTTTGGGGATGTAGAAGCTGAAACTATGTACAGGTGTGGAGAGAG
TATGCTCTGTGTCGTCCCAGACATTTCTGCATTCCGAGAAGGTTGGAGATGGGTCCGGCAACCAGTCCAG
GTTCCAGTAACTTTGGTCCGAAATGATGGAATCATTTATTCCACCAGCCTTACCTTTACCTACACACCAG
AACCAGGGCCGCGGCCACATTGCAGTGCAGCAGGAGCAATCCTTCGAGCCAATTCAAGCCAGGTGCCCCC
TAACGAATCAAACACAAACAGCGAGGGAAGTTACACAAACGCCAGCACAAATTCAACCAGTGTCACATCA
TCTACAGCCACAGTGGTATCCTACCCAACTTTCTTGTACAAAGTGGTTGATATCGGTAAGCCTATCCCTA
ACCCTCTCCTCGGTCTCGATTCTACGTAGTAATGAACTAGTCCGTAACTTGAAAGTATTTCGATTTCTTG
GCTTTATATATCTTGTGGAAAGGACGACCAATAGATCCTTCAAGCAGAACC
