>Addgene plasmid #144729 | TFORF3253 | depositor partial sequence | sequence record 286303 | Barcode
CCAATAGATCCTTCAAGCAGAACC
